Addgene plasmid #90804: NSL1 C5.4 gRNA
Purpose: 3rd generation lentiviral gRNA plasmid targeting human NSL1
Depositing lab: Iain Cheeseman. Depositing organization: Whitehead Institute for Biomedical Research. Publication: Large-Scale Analysis of CRISPR/Cas9 Cell-Cycle Knockouts Reveals the Diversity of p53-Dependent Responses to Cell-Cycle Defects. McKinley KL, Cheeseman IM. Dev Cell. 2017 Feb 27;40(4):405-420.e2. doi: 10.1016/j.devcel.2017.01.012. Epub 2017 Feb 16. PubMed 28216383.
Backbone
  Vector backbone: pLenti-sgRNA
  Backbone manufacturer: Eric Lander & David Sabatini labs (Addgene plasmid #71409)
  Backbone size w/o insert (bp): 9151
  Vector type: Lentiviral, CRISPR
  Selectable markers: Puromycin
Growth in bacteria
  Bacterial resistance: Ampicillin, 100 μg/mL
  Growth temperature: 37°C
  Growth strain: NEB Stable
  Copy number: Unknown
Gene/Insert
  Gene/Insert name: NSL1 (Guide Designation C5.4) (alt name: pKMKO series)
  gRNA/shRNA sequence: CACCgCATTAATGGGCAAGCATGGC
  Species: H. sapiens (human)
  Promoter: U6
  Cloning method: Restriction Enzyme; 5′ cloning site BsmBI (destroyed during cloning); 3′ cloning site BsmBI (destroyed during cloning)
  Sequencing primers: 5′ hU6-F (5'-GAGGGCCTATTTCCCATGATT-3'); 3′ EF1a-R (5'-CACGGCGACTACTGCACTTA-3')
Terms and licenses: Academic/Nonprofit Terms; Industry Terms: Not Available to Industry
Depositor comments: Please note that gRNA target sequence listed is not strictly the 20nt spacer sequence, but also contains the 5' BsmBI overhang. For more information about knockout human cell lines generated using this plasmid, please see http://cellcycleknockouts.wi.mit.edu/ .
How to cite: NSL1 C5.4 gRNA was a gift from Iain Cheeseman (Addgene plasmid # 90804 ; http://n2t.net/addgene:90804 ; RRID:Addgene_90804)
