[The description below was written by a language model from this plasmid's Addgene catalogue record and pLannotate feature annotations shown in this document.]
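Description:
NSL1 C5.4 gRNA is a third-generation lentiviral CRISPR guide plasmid built on the pLenti-sgRNA backbone and designed to express a single guide RNA against human NSL1, a gene examined in a large-scale set of Cas9 cell-cycle knockouts. The guide oligonucleotide was inserted between two BsmBI sites, both destroyed during cloning, placing the spacer directly downstream of the human U6 RNA polymerase III promoter and upstream of the Streptococcus pyogenes sgRNA scaffold (annotated as a tracrRNA fragment). The depositor notes that the recorded guide sequence includes the 5′ BsmBI overhang and is therefore not strictly the 20-nucleotide spacer. The plasmid carries no Cas9, so the nuclease must be supplied separately in the target cells.

The transfer cassette has an RSV promoter driving a truncated HIV-1 5′ LTR, which makes genomic RNA production Tat-independent. This is followed by the Ψ packaging signal with a partial gag region, the Rev response element for Rev-dependent nuclear export, a cPPT/CTS, and a self-inactivating ΔU3 3′ LTR followed by an SV40 polyadenylation signal. Downstream of the guide cassette, an EF-1α core promoter drives puromycin N-acetyltransferase for selection of transduced mammalian cells, with a WPRE to enhance transcript expression. In E. coli the plasmid is maintained through a high-copy ColE1/pUC-type origin and ampicillin resistance; f1 and SV40 origins and residual lac and T3/T7 elements are also present. The sequenced record is 7,302 nt, shorter than the 9,151 bp listed for the empty backbone, which would be consistent with a stuffer being replaced during guide cloning, although the record does not say so.
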