Features (pLannotate 1.2.2; 28 found; start..end, strand, type, name):
      1..26      +  rep_origin     RSF ori (fragment): Plasmids containing the RSF 1030 origin of replication can be propagated in E. coli cells that contain additional plasmids with compatible origins.
     28..120     +  CDS            lacI (fragment): lac repressor; lacI; The lac repressor binds to the lac operator to inhibit transcription in E. coli. This inhibition can be relieved by adding lactose or isopropyl-β-D-thiogalactopyranoside (IPTG).
    133..154     +  protein_bind   CAP binding site: CAP binding activates transcription in the presence of cAMP. E. coli catabolite activator protein
    169..199     +  promoter       lac promoter: promoter for the E. coli lac operon
    207..223     +  protein_bind   lac operator: The lac repressor binds to the lac operator to inhibit transcription in E. coli. This inhibition can be relieved by adding lactose or isopropyl-β-D-thiogalactopyranoside (IPTG). lac repressor encoded by lacI
    268..286     +  promoter       T3 promoter: promoter for bacteriophage T3 RNA polymerase
    314..540     +  promoter       RSV promoter: Rous sarcoma virus enhancer/promoter
    541..721     +  LTR            5' LTR (truncated): truncated 5' long terminal repeat (LTR) from HIV-1
    768..893     +  misc_feature   HIV-1 Ψ: packaging signal of human immunodeficiency virus type 1
    877..1240    +  CDS            HIV-1 gag (fragment): gag protein from human immunodeficiency virus 1; gag
   1386..1619    +  misc_feature   RRE: The Rev response element (RRE) of HIV-1 allows for Rev-dependent mRNA export from the nucleus to the cytoplasm.
   1996..2022    +  CDS            Rev (fragment): human immunodeficiency virus 1 (HIV-1) Rev protein; rev; enhances nuclear export of unspliced and incompletely spliced viral mRNAs
   2026..2266    +  promoter       U6 promoter: RNA polymerase III promoter for human U6 snRNA
   2314..2381    +  misc_RNA       tracrRNA (fragment): trans-activating CRISPR RNA for the Streptococcus pyogenes CRISPR/Cas9 system
   2430..2547    +  misc_feature   cPPT/CTS: central polypurine tract and central termination sequence of HIV-1
   2616..2827    +  promoter       EF-1α core promoter: core promoter for human elongation factor EF-1α
   2853..3452    +  CDS            PuroR (fragment): puromycin N-acetyltransferase; pac from Streptomyces; confers resistance to puromycin
   3468..4056    +  misc_feature   WPRE: woodchuck hepatitis virus posttranscriptional regulatory element
   4107..4126    +  misc_feature   cPPT/CTS (fragment): central polypurine tract and central termination sequence of HIV-1
   4128..4361    +  LTR            3' LTR (ΔU3): self-inactivating 3' long terminal repeat (LTR) from HIV-1
   4439..4560    +  polyA_signal   SV40 poly(A) signal: SV40 polyadenylation signal
   4600..4735    +  rep_origin     SV40 ori: SV40 origin of replication
   4756..4774    -  promoter       T7 promoter: promoter for bacteriophage T7 RNA polymerase
   4782..4937    +  CDS            lacZα (fragment): LacZα fragment of β-galactosidase; lacZ fragment
   4942..5370    +  rep_origin     f1 ori (sequence partly withheld): f1 bacteriophage origin of replication; arrow indicates direction of (+) strand synthesis
   5423..5527    +  promoter       AmpR promoter: bla
   5528..6388    +  CDS            AmpR: β-lactamase; bla; confers resistance to ampicillin, carbenicillin, and related antibiotics
   6559..7147    +  rep_origin     ori: high-copy-number ColE1/pMB1/pBR322/pUC origin of replication
>Addgene plasmid #90804 | NSL1 C5.4 gRNA | addgene full sequence | sequence record 183815 | Addgene NGS Result
CGAGTCAGTGAGCGAGGAAGCGGAAGAGCGCCCAATACGCAAACCGCCTCTCCCCGCGCGTTGGCCGATT
CATTAATGCAGCTGGCACGACAGGTTTCCCGACTGGAAAGCGGGCAGTGAGCGCAACGCAATTAATGTGA
GTTAGCTCACTCATTAGGCACCCCAGGCTTTACACTTTATGCTTCCGGCTCGTATGTTGTGTGGAATTGT
GAGCGGATAACAATTTCACACAGGAAACAGCTATGACCATGATTACGCCAAGCGCGCAATTAACCCTCAC
TAAAGGGAACAAAAGCTGGAGCTGCAAGCTTAATGTAGTCTTATGCAATACTCTTGTAGTCTTGCAACAT
GGTAACGATGAGTTAGCAACATGCCTTACAAGGAGAGAAAAAGCACCGTGCATGCCGATTGGTGGAAGTA
AGGTGGTACGATCGTGCCTTATTAGGAAGGCAACAGACGGGTCTGACATGGATTGGACGAACCACTGAAT
TGCCGCATTGCAGAGATATTGTATTTAAGTGCCTAGCTCGATACATAAACGGGTCTCTCTGGTTAGACCA
GATCTGAGCCTGGGAGCTCTCTGGCTAACTAGGGAACCCACTGCTTAAGCCTCAATAAAGCTTGCCTTGA
GTGCTTCAAGTAGTGTGTGCCCGTCTGTTGTGTGACTCTGGTAACTAGAGATCCCTCAGACCCTTTTAGT
CAGTGTGGAAAATCTCTAGCAGTGGCGCCCGAACAGGGACTTGAAAGCGAAAGGGAAACCAGAGGAGCTC
TCTCGACGCAGGACTCGGCTTGCTGAAGCGCGCACGGCAAGAGGCGAGGGGCGGCGACTGGTGAGTACGC
CAAAAATTTTGACTAGCGGAGGCTAGAAGGAGAGAGATGGGTGCGAGAGCGTCAGTATTAAGCGGGGGAG
AATTAGATCGCGATGGGAAAAAATTCGGTTAAGGCCAGGGGGAAAGAAAAAATATAAATTAAAACATATA
GTATGGGCAAGCAGGGAGCTAGAACGATTCGCAGTTAATCCTGGCCTGTTAGAAACATCAGAAGGCTGTA
GACAAATACTGGGACAGCTACAACCATCCCTTCAGACAGGATCAGAAGAACTTAGATCATTATATAATAC
AGTAGCAACCCTCTATTGTGTGCATCAAAGGATAGAGATAAAAGACACCAAGGAAGCTTTAGACAAGATA
GAGGAAGAGCAAAACAAAAGTAAGACCACCGCACAGCAAGCGGCCGCTGATCTTCAGACCTGGAGGAGGA
GATATGAGGGACAATTGGAGAAGTGAATTATATAAATATAAAGTAGTAAAAATTGAACCATTAGGAGTAG
CACCCACCAAGGCAAAGAGAAGAGTGGTGCAGAGAGAAAAAAGAGCAGTGGGAATAGGAGCTTTGTTCCT
TGGGTTCTTGGGAGCAGCAGGAAGCACTATGGGCGCAGCGTCAATGACGCTGACGGTACAGGCCAGACAA
TTATTGTCTGGTATAGTGCAGCAGCAGAACAATTTGCTGAGGGCTATTGAGGCGCAACAGCATCTGTTGC
AACTCACAGTCTGGGGCATCAAGCAGCTCCAGGCAAGAATCCTGGCTGTGGAAAGATACCTAAAGGATCA
ACAGCTCCTGGGGATTTGGGGTTGCTCTGGAAAACTCATTTGCACCACTGCTGTGCCTTGGAATGCTAGT
TGGAGTAATAAATCTCTGGAACAGATTTGGAATCACACGACCTGGATGGAGTGGGACAGAGAAATTAACA
ATTACACAAGCTTAATACACTCCTTAATTGAAGAATCGCAAAACCAGCAAGAAAAGAATGAACAAGAATT
ATTGGAATTAGATAAATGGGCAAGTTTGTGGAATTGGTTTAACATAACAAATTGGCTGTGGTATATAAAA
TTATTCATAATGATAGTAGGAGGCTTGGTAGGTTTAAGAATAGTTTTTGCTGTACTTTCTATAGTGAATA
GAGTTAGGCAGGGATATTCACCATTATCGTTTCAGACCCACCTCCCAACCCCGAGGGGACCCAGAGAGGG
CCTATTTCCCATGATTCCTTCATATTTGCATATACGATACAAGGCTGTTAGAGAGATAATTAGAATTAAT
TTGACTGTAAACACAAAGATATTAGTACAAAATACGTGACGTAGAAAGTAATAATTTCTTGGGTAGTTTG
CAGTTTTAAAATTATGTTTTAAAATGGACTATCATATGCTTACCGTAACTTGAAAGTATTTCGATTTCTT
GGCTTTATATATCTTGTGGAAAGGACGAAACACCGCATTAATGGGCAAGCATGGCGTTTAAGAGCTATGC
TGGAAACAGCATAGCAAGTTTAAATAAGGCTAGTCCGTTATCAACTTGAAAAAGTGGCACCGAGTCGGTG
CTTTTTTTGAATTCTAGATCTTGAGACAAATGGCAGTATTCATCCACAATTTTAAAAGAAAAGGGGGGAT
TGGGGGGTACAGTGCAGGGGAAAGAATAGTAGACATAATAGCAACAGACATACAAACTAAAGAATTACAA
AAACAAATTACAAAAATTCAAAATTTTCGGGTTTATTACAGGGACAGCAGAGATCCACTTTGGCGCCGGC
TCGAGTGGCTCCGGTGCCCGTCAGTGGGCAGAGCGCACATCGCCCACAGTCCCCGAGAAGTTGGGGGGAG
GGGTCGGCAATTGAACCGGTGCCTAGAGAAGGTGGCGCGGGGTAAACTGGGAAAGTGATGTCGTGTACTG
GCTCCGCCTTTTTCCCGAGGGTGGGGGAGAACCGTATATAAGTGCAGTAGTCGCCGTGAACGTTCTTTTT
CGCAACGGGTTTGCCGCCAGAACACAGGTGTCGTGACGCGGGATCCGCCACCATGACCGAGTACAAGCCC
ACGGTGCGCCTCGCCACCCGCGACGACGTCCCCAGGGCCGTACGCACCCTCGCCGCCGCGTTCGCCGACT
ACCCCGCCACGCGCCACACCGTCGATCCGGACCGCCACATCGAGCGGGTCACCGAGCTGCAAGAACTCTT
CCTCACGCGCGTCGGGCTCGACATCGGCAAGGTGTGGGTCGCGGACGACGGCGCCGCGGTGGCGGTCTGG
ACCACGCCGGAGAGCGTCGAAGCGGGGGCGGTGTTCGCCGAGATCGGCCCGCGCATGGCCGAGTTGAGCG
GTTCCCGGCTGGCCGCGCAGCAACAGATGGAAGGCCTCCTGGCGCCGCACCGGCCCAAGGAGCCCGCGTG
GTTCCTGGCCACCGTCGGAGTCTCGCCCGACCACCAGGGCAAGGGTCTGGGCAGCGCCGTCGTGCTCCCC
GGAGTGGAGGCGGCCGAGCGCGCCGGGGTGCCCGCCTTCCTGGAGACCTCCGCGCCCCGCAACCTCCCCT
TCTACGAGCGGCTCGGCTTCACCGTCACCGCCGACGTCGAGGTGCCCGAAGGACCGCGCACCTGGTGCAT
GACCCGCAAGCCCGGTGCCTGAACGCGTTAAGTCGACAATCAACCTCTGGATTACAAAATTTGTGAAAGA
TTGACTGGTATTCTTAACTATGTTGCTCCTTTTACGCTATGTGGATACGCTGCTTTAATGCCTTTGTATC
ATGCTATTGCTTCCCGTATGGCTTTCATTTTCTCCTCCTTGTATAAATCCTGGTTGCTGTCTCTTTATGA
GGAGTTGTGGCCCGTTGTCAGGCAACGTGGCGTGGTGTGCACTGTGTTTGCTGACGCAACCCCCACTGGT
TGGGGCATTGCCACCACCTGTCAGCTCCTTTCCGGGACTTTCGCTTTCCCCCTCCCTATTGCCACGGCGG
AACTCATCGCCGCCTGCCTTGCCCGCTGCTGGACAGGGGCTCGGCTGTTGGGCACTGACAATTCCGTGGT
GTTGTCGGGGAAATCATCGTCCTTTCCTTGGCTGCTCGCCTGTGTTGCCACCTGGATTCTGCGCGGGACG
TCCTTCTGCTACGTCCCTTCGGCCCTCAATCCAGCGGACCTTCCTTCCCGCGGCCTGCTGCCGGCTCTGC
GGCCTCTTCCGCGTCTTCGCCTTCGCCCTCAGACGAGTCGGATCTCCCTTTGGGCCGCCTCCCCGCGTCG
ACTTTAAGACCAATGACTTACAAGGCAGCTGTAGATCTTAGCCACTTTTTAAAAGAAAAGGGGGGACTGG
AAGGGCTAATTCACTCCCAACGAAGACAAGATCTGCTTTTTGCTTGTACTGGGTCTCTCTGGTTAGACCA
GATCTGAGCCTGGGAGCTCTCTGGCTAACTAGGGAACCCACTGCTTAAGCCTCAATAAAGCTTGCCTTGA
GTGCTTCAAGTAGTGTGTGCCCGTCTGTTGTGTGACTCTGGTAACTAGAGATCCCTCAGACCCTTTTAGT
CAGTGTGGAAAATCTCTAGCAGTACGTATAGTAGTTCATGTCATCTTATTATTCAGTATTTATAACTTGC
AAAGAAATGAATATCAGAGAGTGAGAGGAACTTGTTTATTGCAGCTTATAATGGTTACAAATAAAGCAAT
AGCATCACAAATTTCACAAATAAAGCATTTTTTTCACTGCATTCTAGTTGTGGTTTGTCCAAACTCATCA
ATGTATCTTATCATGTCTGGCTCTAGCTATCCCGCCCCTAACTCCGCCCATCCCGCCCCTAACTCCGCCC
AGTTCCGCCCATTCTCCGCCCCATGGCTGACTAATTTTTTTTATTTATGCAGAGGCCGAGGCCGCCTCGG
CCTCTGAGCTATTCCAGAAGTAGTGAGGAGGCTTTTTTGGAGGCCTAGGGACGTACCCAATTCGCCCTAT
AGTGAGTCGTATTACGCGCGCTCACTGGCCGTCGTTTTACAACGTCGTGACTGGGAAAACCCTGGCGTTA
CCCAACTTAATCGCCTTGCAGCACATCCCCCTTTCGCCAGCTGGCGTAATAGCGAAGAGGCCCGCACCGA
TCGCCCTTCCCAACAGTTGCGCAGCCTGAATGGCGAATGGG
[124 nt withheld, positions 4942-5065]
C
[91 nt withheld, positions 5067-5157]
A
[49 nt withheld, positions 5159-5207]
CCTTTGACGTTGGAGTCCACGTTCTTT
[37 nt withheld, positions 5235-5271]
ACCCTATCTCGGTCTATTCTTTTGATTTATAAGGGATTTTGCCGATTTCGGCCTATTGGTTAAAAAATGA
GCTGATTTAACAAAAATTTAACGCGAATTTTAACAAAATATTAACGCTTACAATTTAGGTGGCACTTTTC
GGGGAAATGTGCGCGGAACCCCTATTTGTTTATTTTTCTAAATACATTCAAATATGTATCCGCTCATGAG
ACAATAACCCTGATAAATGCTTCAATAATATTGAAAAAGGAAGAGTATGAGTATTCAACATTTCCGTGTC
GCCCTTATTCCCTTTTTTGCGGCATTTTGCCTTCCTGTTTTTGCTCACCCAGAAACGCTGGTGAAAGTAA
AAGATGCTGAAGATCAGTTGGGTGCACGAGTGGGTTACATCGAACTGGATCTCAACAGCGGTAAGATCCT
TGAGAGTTTTCGCCCCGAAGAACGTTTTCCAATGATGAGCACTTTTAAAGTTCTGCTATGTGGCGCGGTA
TTATCCCGTATTGACGCCGGGCAAGAGCAACTCGGTCGCCGCATACACTATTCTCAGAATGACTTGGTTG
AGTACTCACCAGTCACAGAAAAGCATCTTACGGATGGCATGACAGTAAGAGAATTATGCAGTGCTGCCAT
AACCATGAGTGATAACACTGCGGCCAACTTACTTCTGACAACGATCGGAGGACCGAAGGAGCTAACCGCT
TTTTTGCACAACATGGGGGATCATGTAACTCGCCTTGATCGTTGGGAACCGGAGCTGAATGAAGCCATAC
CAAACGACGAGCGTGACACCACGATGCCTGTAGCAATGGCAACAACGTTGCGCAAACTATTAACTGGCGA
ACTACTTACTCTAGCTTCCCGGCAACAATTAATAGACTGGATGGAGGCGGATAAAGTTGCAGGACCACTT
CTGCGCTCGGCCCTTCCGGCTGGCTGGTTTATTGCTGATAAATCTGGAGCCGGTGAGCGTGGGTCTCGCG
GTATCATTGCAGCACTGGGGCCAGATGGTAAGCCCTCCCGTATCGTAGTTATCTACACGACGGGGAGTCA
GGCAACTATGGATGAACGAAATAGACAGATCGCTGAGATAGGTGCCTCACTGATTAAGCATTGGTAACTG
TCAGACCAAGTTTACTCATATATACTTTAGATTGATTTAAAACTTCATTTTTAATTTAAAAGGATCTAGG
TGAAGATCCTTTTTGATAATCTCATGACCAAAATCCCTTAACGTGAGTTTTCGTTCCACTGAGCGTCAGA
CCCCGTAGAAAAGATCAAAGGATCTTCTTGAGATCCTTTTTTTCTGCGCGTAATCTGCTGCTTGCAAACA
AAAAAACCACCGCTACCAGCGGTGGTTTGTTTGCCGGATCAAGAGCTACCAACTCTTTTTCCGAAGGTAA
CTGGCTTCAGCAGAGCGCAGATACCAAATACTGTTCTTCTAGTGTAGCCGTAGTTAGGCCACCACTTCAA
GAACTCTGTAGCACCGCCTACATACCTCGCTCTGCTAATCCTGTTACCAGTGGCTGCTGCCAGTGGCGAT
AAGTCGTGTCTTACCGGGTTGGACTCAAGACGATAGTTACCGGATAAGGCGCAGCGGTCGGGCTGAACGG
GGGGTTCGTGCACACAGCCCAGCTTGGAGCGAACGACCTACACCGAACTGAGATACCTACAGCGTGAGCT
ATGAGAAAGCGCCACGCTTCCCGAAGGGAGAAAGGCGGACAGGTATCCGGTAAGCGGCAGGGTCGGAACA
GGAGAGCGCACGAGGGAGCTTCCAGGGGGAAACGCCTGGTATCTTTATAGTCCTGTCGGGTTTCGCCACC
TCTGACTTGAGCGTCGATTTTTGTGATGCTCGTCAGGGGGGCGGAGCCTATGGAAAAACGCCAGCAACGC
GGCCTTTTTACGGTTCCTGGCCTTTTGCTGGCCTTTTGCTCACATGTTCTTTCCTGCGTTATCCCCTGAT
TCTGTGGATAACCGTATTACCGCCTTTGAGTGAGCTGATACCGCTCGCCGCAGCCGAACGACCGAGCGCA
G
